Addgene plasmid #204184: pRegev_D4
Purpose: Single reporter with long guanine depleted (G-poor) region from splicing library.
Depositing lab: Oded Regev. Depositing organization: New York University. Publication: Deciphering RNA splicing logic with interpretable machine learning. Liao SE, Sudarshan M, Regev O. Proc Natl Acad Sci U S A. 2023 Oct 10;120(41):e2221165120. doi: 10.1073/pnas.2221165120. Epub 2023 Oct 5. PubMed 37796983.
Backbone
  Vector backbone: pRegev_ExonSkip_LandingPad
  Backbone manufacturer: Regev Group (NYU)
  Total vector size (bp): 8612
  Vector type: Mammalian Expression, Synthetic Biology
  Selectable markers: Zeocin
Growth in bacteria
  Bacterial resistance: Ampicillin, 100 μg/mL
  Growth temperature: 37°C
  Growth strain: DH5alpha
  Copy number: Unknown
Gene/Insert
  Gene/Insert name: D4 exon in beta globin splicing minigene
  Species: Synthetic
  Promoter: Truncated CAG
  Cloning method: Gibson Cloning
  Sequencing primers: 5′ T7; 3′ BGH Reverse
Resource information
  A portion of this plasmid was derived from a plasmid made by: Minigene design from Kristen Lynch (SA Smith and KW Lynch, "Cell-based splicing of minigenes." (2014)). Backbone design modified from Georg Seelig (AB Rosenberg et al, "Learning the sequence determinants of alternative splicing from millions of random sequences." (2015)).
Terms and licenses: Academic/Nonprofit Terms; Industry Terms: Not Available to Industry
How to cite: pRegev_D4 was a gift from Oded Regev (Addgene plasmid # 204184 ; http://n2t.net/addgene:204184 ; RRID:Addgene_204184)
