[The description below was written by a language model from this plasmid's Addgene catalogue record and pLannotate feature annotations shown in this document.]
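Description:
pRegev_D4 is a mammalian expression and synthetic-biology plasmid of about 8.6 kb built on the pRegev_ExonSkip_LandingPad backbone. It carries a single splicing reporter taken from a larger library used to study the sequence logic of RNA splicing. It is propagated in E. coli through a high-copy ColE1/pUC-type origin with ampicillin selection (AmpR under its own bla promoter), and it also contains an f1 phage origin. For mammalian cells, a BleoR (Sh ble) cassette provides Zeocin selection. This cassette is driven by the SV40 early promoter, has an EM7 bacterial promoter placed just upstream of the coding sequence, and ends in an SV40 poly(A) signal.

The payload is a beta-globin splicing minigene transcribed from a truncated CAG promoter, annotated as the chicken β-actin promoter followed by the chimeric β-actin/β-globin intron. Downstream of a T7 promoter site lie an HBB-derived first exon, β-globin intron fragments, and a terminal HBB exon followed by the bGH poly(A) signal. The unannotated gap between the intron fragments presumably holds the synthetic D4 test exon, which the record describes as containing a long guanine-depleted (G-poor) region. Inclusion versus skipping of this middle exon would serve as the readout, as the backbone name suggests, though the record does not describe the assay itself. A separate, oppositely oriented EF-1α promoter drives EGFP. This would give a constitutive fluorescent marker, but the record does not state its role. The small lac promoter/operator, CAP site and lacI fragments are backbone remnants. The construct suits individual testing of one library sequence's effect on exon skipping.
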