Features (pLannotate 1.2.2; 25 found; start..end, strand, type, name):
     44..763     -  CDS            EGFP: the original enhanced GFP (Yang et al., 1996) mammalian codon-optimized
    771..1949    -  promoter       EF-1α promoter: strong constitutive promoter for human elongation factor EF-1α
   1980..2257    +  promoter       chicken β-actin promoter: No description available
   2258..3231    +  intron         chimeric intron: chimera between introns from chicken β-actin and rabbit β-globin
   3247..3265    +  promoter       T7 promoter: promoter for bacteriophage T7 RNA polymerase
   3297..3392    +  CDS            HBB (fragment): HBB_GORGO - Experimental evidence at protein level: Swiss-Prot protein existence level 1. Involved in oxygen transport from the lung to the various peripheral tissues. From Gorilla gorilla gorilla (Western lowland gorilla).
   3393..3479    +  intron         chimeric intron (fragment): chimera between introns from human β-globin and immunoglobulin heavy chain genes
   3598..3680    +  intron         β-globin intron (fragment): internally truncated intron from human β-globin
   4051..4441    +  intron         β-globin intron (fragment): internally truncated intron from human β-globin
   4445..4567    +  CDS            HBB: HBB_COLGU - Experimental evidence at transcript level: Swiss-Prot protein existence level 2. Involved in oxygen transport from the lung to the various peripheral tissues. From Colobus guereza (Mantled guereza) (Eastern black-and-white colobus monkey).
   4637..4861    +  polyA_signal   bGH poly(A) signal: bovine growth hormone polyadenylation signal
   4865..4886    +  promoter       SV40 promoter (fragment): SV40 enhancer and early promoter
   4907..5335    +  rep_origin     f1 ori (sequence partly withheld): f1 bacteriophage origin of replication; arrow indicates direction of (+) strand synthesis
   5349..5678    +  promoter       SV40 promoter: SV40 enhancer and early promoter
   5726..5773    +  promoter       EM7 promoter: synthetic bacterial promoter&nbsp
   5792..6166    +  CDS            BleoR: antibiotic-binding protein; Sh ble from Streptoalloteichus hindustanus; confers resistance to bleomycin, phleomycin, and Zeocin™
   6176..6301    +  CDS            ble (fragment): BLE_KLEPN - Experimental evidence at protein level: Swiss-Prot protein existence level 1. Binding protein with a strong affinity to the bleomycin family of antibiotics. Binds to CL990; an antimitotic-antibiotic compound. From Klebsiella pneumoniae.
   6296..6417    +  polyA_signal   SV40 poly(A) signal: SV40 polyadenylation signal
   6490..6506    -  protein_bind   lac operator: The lac repressor binds to the lac operator to inhibit transcription in E. coli. This inhibition can be relieved by adding lactose or isopropyl-β-D-thiogalactopyranoside (IPTG). lac repressor encoded by lacI
   6514..6544    -  promoter       lac promoter: promoter for the E. coli lac operon
   6559..6580    -  protein_bind   CAP binding site: CAP binding activates transcription in the presence of cAMP. E. coli catabolite activator protein
   6593..6685    -  CDS            lacI (fragment): lac repressor; lacI; The lac repressor binds to the lac operator to inhibit transcription in E. coli. This inhibition can be relieved by adding lactose or isopropyl-β-D-thiogalactopyranoside (IPTG).
   6868..7456    -  rep_origin     ori: high-copy-number ColE1/pMB1/pBR322/pUC origin of replication
   7627..8487    -  CDS            AmpR: β-lactamase; bla; confers resistance to ampicillin, carbenicillin, and related antibiotics
   8488..8592    -  promoter       AmpR promoter: bla
>Addgene plasmid #204184 | pRegev_D4 | addgene full sequence | sequence record 405407 | Addgene NGS Result
CCACCTGACGTCGACGGATCGGGAGATCCCAGTGTGGTGGTACTTACTTGTACAGCTCGTCCATGCCGAG
AGTGATCCCGGCGGCGGTCACGAACTCCAGCAGGACCATGTGATCGCGCTTCTCGTTGGGGTCTTTGCTC
AGGGCGGACTGGGTGCTCAGGTAGTGGTTGTCGGGCAGCAGCACGGGGCCGTCGCCGATGGGGGTGTTCT
GCTGGTAGTGGTCGGCGAGCTGCACGCTGCCGTCCTCGATGTTGTGGCGGATCTTGAAGTTCGCCTTGAT
GCCGTTCTTCTGCTTGTCGGCCATGATATAGACGTTGTGGCTGTTGTAGTTGTACTCCAGCTTGTGCCCC
AGGATGTTGCCGTCCTCCTTGAAGTCGATGCCCTTCAGCTCGATGCGGTTCACCAGGGTGTCGCCCTCGA
ACTTCACCTCGGCGCGGGTCTTGTAGTTGCCGTCGTCCTTGAAGAAGATGGTGCGCTCCTGGACGTAGCC
TTCGGGCATGGCGGACTTGAAGAAGTCGTGCTGCTTCATGTGGTCGGGGTAGCGGCTGAAGCACTGCACG
CCGTAGGTCAGGGTGGTCACGAGGGTGGGCCAGGGCACGGGCAGCTTGCCGGTGGTGCAGATGAACTTCA
GGGTCAGCTTGCCGTAGGTGGCATCGCCCTCGCCCTCGCCAGACACGCTGAACTTGTGGCCGTTTACGTC
GCCGTCCAGCTCGACCAGGATGGGCACCACCCCGGTGAACAGCTCCTCGCCCTTGCTCACCATGGTGGCC
TCACGACACCTGAAATGGAAGAAAAAAACTTTGAACCACTGTCTGAGGCTTGAGAATGAACCAAGATCCA
AACTCAAAAAGGGCAAATTCCAAGGAGAATTACATCAAGTGCCAAGCTGGCCTAACTTCAGTCTCCACCC
ACTCAGTGTGGGGAAACTCCATCGCATAAAACCCCTCCCCCCAACCTAAAGACGACGTACTCCAAAAGCT
CGAGAACTAATCGAGGTGCCTGGACGGCGCCCGGTACTCCGTGGAGTCACATGAAGCGACGGCTGAGGAC
GGAAAGGCCCTTTTCCTTTGTGTGGGTGACTCACCCGCCCGCTCTCCCGAGCGCCGCGTCCTCCATTTTG
AGCTCCCTGCAGCAGGGCCGGGAAGCGGCCATCTTTCCGCTCACGCAACTGGTGCCGACCGGGCCAGCCT
TGCCGCCCAGGGCGGGGCGATACACGGCGGCGCGAGGCCAGGCACCAGAGCAGGCCGGCCAGCTTGAGAC
TACCCCCGTCCGATTCTCGGTGGCCGCGCTCGCAGGCCCCGCCTCGCCGAACATGTGCGCTGGGACGCAC
GGGCCCCGTCGCCGCCCGCGGCCCCAAAAACCGAAATACCAGTGTGCAGATCTTGGCCCGCATTTACAAG
ACTATCTTGCCAGAAAAAAAGCGTCGCAGCAGGTCATCAAAAATTTTAAATGGCTAGAGACTTATCGAAA
GCAGCGAGACAGGCGCGAAGGTGCCACCAGATTCGCACGCGGCGGCCCCAGCGCCCAGGCCAGGCCTCAA
CTCAAGCACGAGGCGAAGGGGCTCCTTAAGCGCAAGGCCTCGAACTCTCCCACCCACTTCCAACCCGAAG
CTCGGGATCAAGAATCACGTACTGCAGCCAGGTGGAAGTAATTCAAGGCACGCAAGGGCCATAACCCGTA
AAGAGGCCAGGCCCGCGGGAACCACACACGGCACTTACCTGTGTTCTGGCGGCAAACCCGTTGCGAAAAA
GAACGTTCACGGCGACTACTGCACTTATATACGGTTCTCCCCCACCCTCGGGAAAAAGGCGGAGCCAGTA
CACGACATCACTTTCCCAGTTTACCCCGCGCCACCTTCTCTAGGCACCGGTTCAATTGCCGACCCCTCCC
CCCAACTTCTCGGGGACTGTGGGCGATGTGCGCTCTGCCCACTGACGGGCACCGGAGCCTACGTAGGAAT
TAATTCGCCAGCACAGTGGTCGAGGTGAGCCCCACGTTCTGCTTCACTCTCCCCATCTCCCCCCCCTCCC
CACCCCCAATTTTGTATTTATTTATTTTTTAATTATTTTGTGCAGCGATGGGGGCGGGGGGGGGGGGGGG
GCGCGCGCCAGGCGGGGCGGGGCGGGGCGAGGGGCGGGGCGGGGCGAGGCGGAGAGGTGCGGCGGCAGCC
AATCAGAGCGGCGCGCTCCGAAAGTTTCCTTTTATGGCGAGGCGGCGGCGGCGGCGGCCCTATAAAAAGC
GAAGCGCGCGGCGGGCGGGAGTCGCTGCGCGCTGCCTTCGCCCCGTGCCCCGCTCCGCCGCCGCCTCGCG
CCGCCCGCCCCGGCTCTGACTGACCGCGTTACTCCCACAGGTGAGCGGGCGGGACGGCCCTTCTCCTCCG
GGCTGTAATTAGCGCTTGGTTTAATGACGGCTTGTTTCTTTTCTGTGGCTGCGTGAAAGCCTTGAGGGGC
TCCGGGAGGGCCCTTTGTGCGGGGGGAGCGGCTCGGGGGGTGCGTGCGTGTGTGTGTGCGTGGGGAGCGC
CGCGTGCGGCTCCGCGCTGCCCGGCGGCTGTGAGCGCTGCGGGCGCGGCGCGGGGCTTTGTGCGCTCCGC
AGTGTGCGCGAGGGGAGCGCGGCCGGGGGCGGTGCCCCGCGGTGCGGGGGGGGCTGCGAGGGGAACAAAG
GCTGCGTGCGGGGTGTGTGCGTGGGGGGGTGAGCAGGGGGTGTGGGCGCGTCGGTCGGGCTGCAACCCCC
CCTGCACCCCCCTCCCCGAGTTGCTGAGCACGGCCCGGCTTCGGGTGCGGGGCTCCGTACGGGGCGTGGC
GCGGGGCTCGCCGTGCCGGGCGGGGGGTGGCGGCAGGTGGGGGTGCCGGGCGGGGCGGGGCCGCCTCGGG
CCGGGGAGGGCTCGGGGGAGGGGCGCGGCGGCCCCCGGAGCGCCGGCGGCTGTCGAGGCGCGGCGAGCCG
CAGCCATTGCCTTTTATGGTAATCGTGCGAGAGGGCGCAGGGACTTCCTTTGTCCCAAATCTGTGCGGAG
CCGAAATCTGGGAGGCGCCGCCGCACCCCCTCTAGCGGGCGCGGGGCGAAGCGGTGCGGCGCCGGCAGGA
AGGAAATGGGCGGGGAGGGCCTTCGTGCGTCGCCGCGCCGCCGTCCCCTTCTCCCTCTCCAGCCTCGGGG
CTGTCCGCGGGGGGACGGCTGCCTTCGGGGGGGACGGGGCAGGGCGGGGTTCGGCTTCTGGCGTGTGACC
GGCGGCTCTAGCGTTTAAACTTAAGCTAATACGACTCACTATAGGGAGCTTGGTACCGCAACCTCAAACA
GACACCATGGTGCACCTGACTCCTGAGGAGAAGTCTGCCGTTACTGCCCTGTGGGGCAAGGTGAACGTGG
ATGAAGTTGGTGGTGAGGCCCTGGGCAGGTTGGTATCAAGGTTACAAGACAGGTTTAAGGAGACCAATAG
AAACTGGGCATATGGAGACAGAGAAGACTCTTGGGTTTCTGATAGGCACTGACTCTCTCTGCCTATGTCT
TTCTCTGCCATCCAGGTTACGCCCCCCACCCTCACCGACATATAATTGCCCTTCCCGCAGTATGCTTCAG
TTAACGATACTACAGTTCCAGGTCTGACTATGGGACCCTTGATGTTTTCTTTCCCCTTCTTTTCTATGGT
TAAGTTCATGTCATAGGAAGGGGAGAAGTAACAGGGTACAGTTTAGAATGGGAAACAGACGAATGATTGC
ATCAGTGTGGAAGTCTCAGGATCGTTTTAGTTTCTTTTATTTGCTGTTCATAACAATTGTTTTCTTTTGT
TTAATTCTTGCTTTCTTTTTTTTTCTTCTCCGCAATTTTTACTATTATACTTAATGCCTTAACATTGTGT
ATAACAAAAGGAAATATCTCTGAGATACATTAAGTAACTTAAAAAAAAACTTTACACAGTCTGCCTAGTA
CATTACTATTTGGAATATATGTGTGCTTATTTGCATATTCATAATCTCCCTACTTTATTTTCTTTTATTT
TTAATTGATACATAATCATTATACATATTTATGGGTTAAAGTGTAATGTTTTAATATCGATACACATATT
GACCAAATCAGGGTAATTTTGCATTTGTAATTTTAAAAAATGCTTTCTTCTTTTAATATACTTTTTTGTT
TATCTTATTTCTAATACTTTCCCTAATCTCTTTCTTTCAGGGCAATAATGATACAATGTATCATGCCTCT
TTGCACCATTCTAAAGAATAACAGTGATAATTTCTGGGTTAAGGCAATAGCAATATTTCTGCATATAAAT
ATTTCTGCATATAAATTGTAACTGATGTAAGAGGTTTCATATTGCTAATAGCAGCTACAATCCAGCTACC
ATTCTGCTTTTATTTTATGGTTGGGATAAGGCTGGATTATTCTGAGTCCAAGCTAGGCCCTTTTGCTAAT
CATGTTCATACCTCTTATCTTCCTCCCACAGCTCCTGGGCAACGTGCTGGTCTGTGTGCTGGCCCATCAC
TTTGGCAAAGAATTCACCCCACCAGTGCAGGCTGCCTATCAGAAAGTGGTGGCTGGTGTGGCTAATGCCC
TGGCCCACAAGTATCACTAAGCTCGCTCTAGACTAGACGATTAAATTACATTATAGGGCCCGTTTAAACC
CGCTGATCAGCCTCGACTGTGCCTTCTAGTTGCCAGCCATCTGTTGTTTGCCCCTCCCCCGTGCCTTCCT
TGACCCTGGAAGGTGCCACTCCCACTGTCCTTTCCTAATAAAATGAGGAAATTGCATCGCATTGTCTGAG
TAGGTGTCATTCTATTCTGGGGGGTGGGGTGGGGCAGGACAGCAAGGGGGAGGATTGGGAAGACAATAGC
AGGCATGCTGGGGATGCGGTGGGCTCTATGGCTTCTGAGGCGGAAAGAACCAGCTGGGGCTCTAGGGGGT
ATCCCC
[124 nt withheld, positions 4907-5030]
C
[91 nt withheld, positions 5032-5122]
A
[49 nt withheld, positions 5124-5172]
CCTTTGACGTTGGAGTCCACGTTCTTT
[37 nt withheld, positions 5200-5236]
ACCCTATCTCGGTCTATTCTTTTGATTTATAAGGGATTTTGCCGATTTCGGCCTATTGGTTAAAAAATGA
GCTGATTTAACAAAAATTTAACGCGAATTAATTCTGTGGAATGTGTGTCAGTTAGGGTGTGGAAAGTCCC
CAGGCTCCCCAGCAGGCAGAAGTATGCAAAGCATGCATCTCAATTAGTCAGCAACCAGGTGTGGAAAGTC
CCCAGGCTCCCCAGCAGGCAGAAGTATGCAAAGCATGCATCTCAATTAGTCAGCAACCATAGTCCCGCCC
CTAACTCCGCCCATCCCGCCCCTAACTCCGCCCAGTTCCGCCCATTCTCCGCCCCATGGCTGACTAATTT
TTTTTATTTATGCAGAGGCCGAGGCCGCCTCTGCCTCTGAGCTATTCCAGAAGTAGTGAGGAGGCTTTTT
TGGAGGCCTAGGCTTTTGCAAAAAGCTCCCGGGAGCTTGTATATCCATTTTCGGATCTGATCAGCACGTG
TTGACAATTAATCATCGGCATAGTATATCGGCATAGTATAATACGACAAGGTGAGGAACTAAACCATGGC
CAAGTTGACCAGTGCCGTTCCGGTGCTCACCGCGCGCGACGTCGCCGGAGCGGTCGAGTTCTGGACCGAC
CGGCTCGGGTTCTCCCGGGACTTCGTGGAGGACGACTTCGCCGGTGTGGTCCGGGACGACGTGACCCTGT
TCATCAGCGCGGTCCAGGACCAGGTGGTGCCGGACAACACCCTGGCCTGGGTGTGGGTGCGCGGCCTGGA
CGAGCTGTACGCCGAGTGGTCGGAGGTCGTGTCCACGAACTTCCGGGACGCCTCCGGGCCGGCCATGACC
GAGATCGGCGAGCAGCCGTGGGGGCGGGAGTTCGCCCTGCGCGACCCGGCCGGCAACTGCGTGCACTTCG
TGGCCGAGGAGCAGGACTGACACGTGCTACGAGATTTCGATTCCACCGCCGCCTTCTATGAAAGGTTGGG
CTTCGGAATCGTTTTCCGGGACGCCGGCTGGATGATCCTCCAGCGCGGGGATCTCATGCTGGAGTTCTTC
GCCCACCCCAACTTGTTTATTGCAGCTTATAATGGTTACAAATAAAGCAATAGCATCACAAATTTCACAA
ATAAAGCATTTTTTTCACTGCATTCTAGTTGTGGTTTGTCCAAACTCATCAATGTATCTTATCATGTCTG
TATACCGTCGACCTCTAGCTAGAGCTTGGCGTAATCATGGTCATAGCTGTTTCCTGTGTGAAATTGTTAT
CCGCTCACAATTCCACACAACATACGAGCCGGAAGCATAAAGTGTAAAGCCTGGGGTGCCTAATGAGTGA
GCTAACTCACATTAATTGCGTTGCGCTCACTGCCCGCTTTCCAGTCGGGAAACCTGTCGTGCCAGCTGCA
TTAATGAATCGGCCAACGCGCGGGGAGAGGCGGTTTGCGTATTGGGCGCTCTTCCGCTTCCTCGCTCACT
GACTCGCTGCGCTCGGTCGTTCGGCTGCGGCGAGCGGTATCAGCTCACTCAAAGGCGGTAATACGGTTAT
CCACAGAATCAGGGGATAACGCAGGAAAGAACATGTGAGCAAAAGGCCAGCAAAAGGCCAGGAACCGTAA
AAAGGCCGCGTTGCTGGCGTTTTTCCATAGGCTCCGCCCCCCTGACGAGCATCACAAAAATCGACGCTCA
AGTCAGAGGTGGCGAAACCCGACAGGACTATAAAGATACCAGGCGTTTCCCCCTGGAAGCTCCCTCGTGC
GCTCTCCTGTTCCGACCCTGCCGCTTACCGGATACCTGTCCGCCTTTCTCCCTTCGGGAAGCGTGGCGCT
TTCTCATAGCTCACGCTGTAGGTATCTCAGTTCGGTGTAGGTCGTTCGCTCCAAGCTGGGCTGTGTGCAC
GAACCCCCCGTTCAGCCCGACCGCTGCGCCTTATCCGGTAACTATCGTCTTGAGTCCAACCCGGTAAGAC
ACGACTTATCGCCACTGGCAGCAGCCACTGGTAACAGGATTAGCAGAGCGAGGTATGTAGGCGGTGCTAC
AGAGTTCTTGAAGTGGTGGCCTAACTACGGCTACACTAGAAGAACAGTATTTGGTATCTGCGCTCTGCTG
AAGCCAGTTACCTTCGGAAAAAGAGTTGGTAGCTCTTGATCCGGCAAACAAACCACCGCTGGTAGCGGTG
GTTTTTTTGTTTGCAAGCAGCAGATTACGCGCAGAAAAAAAGGATCTCAAGAAGATCCTTTGATCTTTTC
TACGGGGTCTGACGCTCAGTGGAACGAAAACTCACGTTAAGGGATTTTGGTCATGAGATTATCAAAAAGG
ATCTTCACCTAGATCCTTTTAAATTAAAAATGAAGTTTTAAATCAATCTAAAGTATATATGAGTAAACTT
GGTCTGACAGTTACCAATGCTTAATCAGTGAGGCACCTATCTCAGCGATCTGTCTATTTCGTTCATCCAT
AGTTGCCTGACTCCCCGTCGTGTAGATAACTACGATACGGGAGGGCTTACCATCTGGCCCCAGTGCTGCA
ATGATACCGCGAGACCCACGCTCACCGGCTCCAGATTTATCAGCAATAAACCAGCCAGCCGGAAGGGCCG
AGCGCAGAAGTGGTCCTGCAACTTTATCCGCCTCCATCCAGTCTATTAATTGTTGCCGGGAAGCTAGAGT
AAGTAGTTCGCCAGTTAATAGTTTGCGCAACGTTGTTGCCATTGCTACAGGCATCGTGGTGTCACGCTCG
TCGTTTGGTATGGCTTCATTCAGCTCCGGTTCCCAACGATCAAGGCGAGTTACATGATCCCCCATGTTGT
GCAAAAAAGCGGTTAGCTCCTTCGGTCCTCCGATCGTTGTCAGAAGTAAGTTGGCCGCAGTGTTATCACT
CATGGTTATGGCAGCACTGCATAATTCTCTTACTGTCATGCCATCCGTAAGATGCTTTTCTGTGACTGGT
GAGTACTCAACCAAGTCATTCTGAGAATAGTGTATGCGGCGACCGAGTTGCTCTTGCCCGGCGTCAATAC
GGGATAATACCGCGCCACATAGCAGAACTTTAAAAGTGCTCATCATTGGAAAACGTTCTTCGGGGCGAAA
ACTCTCAAGGATCTTACCGCTGTTGAGATCCAGTTCGATGTAACCCACTCGTGCACCCAACTGATCTTCA
GCATCTTTTACTTTCACCAGCGTTTCTGGGTGAGCAAAAACAGGAAGGCAAAATGCCGCAAAAAAGGGAA
TAAGGGCGACACGGAAATGTTGAATACTCATACTCTTCCTTTTTCAATATTATTGAAGCATTTATCAGGG
TTATTGTCTCATGAGCGGATACATATTTGAATGTATTTAGAAAAATAAACAAATAGGGGTTCCGCGCACA
TTTCCCCGAAAAGTG
