>Addgene plasmid #204184 | pRegev_D4 | depositor partial sequence | sequence record 396429 | D4 exon
GTTACGCCCCCCACCCTCACCGACATATAATTGCCCTTCCCGCAGTATGCTTCAGTTAACGATACTACAG
TTCCAG
